Addgene plasmid #52688: pFA6a-kanMX-tetO-Pcyc1-GST-LINKER
Purpose: Same as 41026, with additional linker
Depositing lab: Michael Nick Boddy. Depositing organization: Scripps California (The Scripps Research Institute).
Backbone
  Vector backbone: pFA6a-kanMX-tetO-Pcyc1-GST (41026)
  Vector type: Yeast Expression ; Promoter replacement
  Selectable markers: G418
Growth in bacteria
  Bacterial resistance: Ampicillin, 100 μg/mL
  Growth temperature: 37°C
  Growth strain: DH5alpha
  Copy number: Unknown
Gene/Insert
  Gene/Insert name: tetO7-Pcyc1-GST+LINKER
  Species: S. pombe (fission yeast)
Terms and licenses: Academic/Nonprofit Terms; Industry Terms: Not Available to Industry
Depositor comments: This is the same as the "regular" tetO plasmids (41022, 41023, 41024, 41025, or 41026) with an additional LADYGAG linker. This allows amplification of tagging cassettes from the LINKER vectors using the same pair of primers. For the “regular” vectors the reverse primer is unique to each plasmid.
How to cite: pFA6a-kanMX-tetO-Pcyc1-GST-LINKER was a gift from Michael Nick Boddy (Addgene plasmid # 52688 ; http://n2t.net/addgene:52688 ; RRID:Addgene_52688)
