[The description below was written by a language model from this plasmid's Addgene catalogue record and pLannotate feature annotations shown in this document.]
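Description:
pFA6a-kanMX-tetO-Pcyc1-GST-LINKER is a 5,359 bp member of the pFA6a family of PCR-template plasmids, catalogued as a yeast expression and promoter-replacement vector for the fission yeast S. pombe. It is propagated in E. coli through a high-copy ColE1/pUC-type origin and selected with ampicillin via the β-lactamase gene. Short remnants of bom, rop and lacI, together with flanking SP6 and T7 phage promoters, are carried over from the backbone. The plasmid has no annotated yeast replication origin, consistent with its role as a source of integrating cassettes rather than an episome.

The working module begins with a kanMX marker, which confers G418 resistance in yeast and is oriented opposite to the rest of the cassette. It is followed by a tetracycline response element of seven tetO operators. According to the insert name these are coupled to a cyc1 minimal promoter, which the feature table does not annotate separately but which presumably lies in the gap between tetO and the tag. Next comes the Schistosoma japonicum glutathione S-transferase coding sequence, and an S. cerevisiae ADH1 terminator is annotated downstream.

Amplifying the cassette with primers carrying homology to a target locus allows it to be inserted upstream of a chromosomal gene. This replaces the native promoter with a TetR-responsive, tetracycline-regulatable one and adds an N-terminal GST tag. The construct differs from its parent plasmid only by a short peptide linker added after GST. This linker is shared across the LINKER series, so the same primer pair can amplify any of the tagging cassettes, whereas the regular vectors each need a unique reverse primer.
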