Features (pLannotate 1.2.2; 12 found; start..end, strand, type, name):
      1..19      -  promoter       SP6 promoter: promoter for bacteriophage SP6 RNA polymerase
     82..133     -  misc_feature   bom (fragment): basis of mobility region from pBR322
    235..270     -  CDS            rop (fragment): Rop protein, which maintains plasmids at low copy number; rop
    365..469     +  promoter       AmpR promoter: bla
    470..1330    +  CDS            AmpR: β-lactamase; bla; confers resistance to ampicillin, carbenicillin, and related antibiotics
   1501..2089    +  rep_origin     ori: high-copy-number ColE1/pMB1/pBR322/pUC origin of replication
   2272..2325    +  CDS            lacI (fragment): lac repressor; lacI; The lac repressor binds to the lac operator to inhibit transcription in E. coli. This inhibition can be relieved by adding lactose or isopropyl-β-D-thiogalactopyranoside (IPTG).
   2347..2365    +  promoter       T7 promoter: promoter for bacteriophage T7 RNA polymerase
   2470..3826    -  gene           kanMX: yeast selectable marker conferring kanamycin resistance (Wach et al., 1994)
   3909..4179    +  protein_bind   tetracycline response element: contains seven copies of the tetracycline operator tetO tetracycline repressor TetR
   4396..5049    +  CDS            GST26_SCHJA: Experimental evidence at protein level: Swiss-Prot protein existence level 1. GST isoenzymes appear to play a central role in the parasite detoxification system. Other functions are also suspected including a role in increasing the solubility of haematin in the parasite gut. From Schistosoma japonicum (Blood fluke).
   5097..5284    +  terminator     ADH1 terminator: S. cerevisiae ADH1; transcription terminator for the S. cerevisiae alcohol dehydrogenase 1 (ADH1) gene
>Addgene plasmid #52688 | pFA6a-kanMX-tetO-Pcyc1-GST-LINKER | depositor full sequence | sequence record 82018 | pFA6a-kanMX-tetO-Pcyc1-GST-LINKER sequence 5359 bps
TCTATAGTGTCACCTAAATCGTATGTGTATGATACATAAGGTTATGTATTAATTGTAGCCGCGTTCTAAC
GACAATATGTCCATATGGTGCACTCTCAGTACAATCTGCTCTGATGCCGCATAGTTAAGCCAGCCCCGAC
ACCCGCCAACACCCGCTGACGCGCCCTGACGGGCTTGTCTGCTCCCGGCATCCGCTTACAGACAAGCTGT
GACCGTCTCCGGGAGCTGCATGTGTCAGAGGTTTTCACCGTCATCACCGAAACGCGCGAGACGAAAGGGC
CTCGTGATACGCCTATTTTTATAGGTTAATGTCATGATAATAATGGTTTCTTAGACGTCAGGTGGCACTT
TTCGGGGAAATGTGCGCGGAACCCCTATTTGTTTATTTTTCTAAATACATTCAAATATGTATCCGCTCAT
GAGACAATAACCCTGATAAATGCTTCAATAATATTGAAAAAGGAAGAGTATGAGTATTCAACATTTCCGT
GTCGCCCTTATTCCCTTTTTTGCGGCATTTTGCCTTCCTGTTTTTGCTCACCCAGAAACGCTGGTGAAAG
TAAAAGATGCTGAAGATCAGTTGGGTGCACGAGTGGGTTACATCGAACTGGATCTCAACAGCGGTAAGAT
CCTTGAGAGTTTTCGCCCCGAAGAACGTTTTCCAATGATGAGCACTTTTAAAGTTCTGCTATGTGGCGCG
GTATTATCCCGTATTGACGCCGGGCAAGAGCAACTCGGTCGCCGCATACACTATTCTCAGAATGACTTGG
TTGAGTACTCACCAGTCACAGAAAAGCATCTTACGGATGGCATGACAGTAAGAGAATTATGCAGTGCTGC
CATAACCATGAGTGATAACACTGCGGCCAACTTACTTCTGACAACGATCGGAGGACCGAAGGAGCTAACC
GCTTTTTTGCACAACATGGGGGATCATGTAACTCGCCTTGATCGTTGGGAACCGGAGCTGAATGAAGCCA
TACCAAACGACGAGCGTGACACCACGATGCCTGTAGCAATGGCAACAACGTTGCGCAAACTATTAACTGG
CGAACTACTTACTCTAGCTTCCCGGCAACAATTAATAGACTGGATGGAGGCGGATAAAGTTGCAGGACCA
CTTCTGCGCTCGGCCCTTCCGGCTGGCTGGTTTATTGCTGATAAATCTGGAGCCGGTGAGCGTGGGTCTC
GCGGTATCATTGCAGCACTGGGGCCAGATGGTAAGCCCTCCCGTATCGTAGTTATCTACACGACGGGGAG
TCAGGCAACTATGGATGAACGAAATAGACAGATCGCTGAGATAGGTGCCTCACTGATTAAGCATTGGTAA
CTGTCAGACCAAGTTTACTCATATATACTTTAGATTGATTTAAAACTTCATTTTTAATTTAAAAGGATCT
AGGTGAAGATCCTTTTTGATAATCTCATGACCAAAATCCCTTAACGTGAGTTTTCGTTCCACTGAGCGTC
AGACCCCGTAGAAAAGATCAAAGGATCTTCTTGAGATCCTTTTTTTCTGCGCGTAATCTGCTGCTTGCAA
ACAAAAAAACCACCGCTACCAGCGGTGGTTTGTTTGCCGGATCAAGAGCTACCAACTCTTTTTCCGAAGG
TAACTGGCTTCAGCAGAGCGCAGATACCAAATACTGTCCTTCTAGTGTAGCCGTAGTTAGGCCACCACTT
CAAGAACTCTGTAGCACCGCCTACATACCTCGCTCTGCTAATCCTGTTACCAGTGGCTGCTGCCAGTGGC
GATAAGTCGTGTCTTACCGGGTTGGACTCAAGACGATAGTTACCGGATAAGGCGCAGCGGTCGGGCTGAA
CGGGGGGTTCGTGCACACAGCCCAGCTTGGAGCGAACGACCTACACCGAACTGAGATACCTACAGCGTGA
GCATTGAGAAAGCGCCACGCTTCCCGAAGGGAGAAAGGCGGACAGGTATCCGGTAAGCGGCAGGGTCGGA
ACAGGAGAGCGCACGAGGGAGCTTCCAGGGGGAAACGCCTGGTATCTTTATAGTCCTGTCGGGTTTCGCC
ACCTCTGACTTGAGCGTCGATTTTTGTGATGCTCGTCAGGGGGGCGGAGCCTATGGAAAAACGCCAGCAA
CGCGGCCTTTTTACGGTTCCTGGCCTTTTGCTGGCCTTTTGCTCACATGTTCTTTCCTGCGTTATCCCCT
GATTCTGTGGATAACCGTATTACCGCCTTTGAGTGAGCTGATACCGCTCGCCGCAGCCGAACGACCGAGC
GCAGCGAGTCAGTGAGCGAGGAAGCGGAAGAGCGCCCAATACGCAAACCGCCTCTCCCCGCGCGTTGGCC
GATTCATTAATGCAGGTTAACCTGGCTTATCGAAATTAATACGACTCACTATAGGGAGACCGGCAGATCC
GCGGCCGCATAGGCCACTAGTGGATCTGATATCATCGATGAATTCGAGCTCGTTTAAACTGGATGGCGGC
GTTAGTATCGAATCGACAGCAGTATAGCGACCAGCATTCACATACGATTGACGCATGATATTACTTTCTG
CGCACTTAACTTCGCATCTGGGCAGATGATGTCGAGGCGAAAAAAAATATAAATCACGCTAACATTTGAT
TAAAATAGAACAACTACAATATAAAAAAACTATACAAATGACAAGTTCTTGAAAACAAGAATCTTTTTAT
TGTCAGTACTGATTAGAAAAACTCATCGAGCATCAAATGAAACTGCAATTTATTCATATCAGGATTATCA
ATACCATATTTTTGAAAAAGCCGTTTCTGTAATGAAGGAGAAAACTCACCGAGGCAGTTCCATAGGATGG
CAAGATCCTGGTATCGGTCTGCGATTCCGACTCGTCCAACATCAATACAACCTATTAATTTCCCCTCGTC
AAAAATAAGGTTATCAAGTGAGAAATCACCATGAGTGACGACTGAATCCGGTGAGAATGGCAAAAGCTTA
TGCATTTCTTTCCAGACTTGTTCAACAGGCCAGCCATTACGCTCGTCATCAAAATCACTCGCATCAACCA
AACCGTTATTCATTCGTGATTGCGCCTGAGCGAGACGAAATACGCGATCGCTGTTAAAAGGACAATTACA
AACAGGAATCGAATGCAACCGGCGCAGGAACACTGCCAGCGCATCAACAATATTTTCACCTGAATCAGGA
TATTCTTCTAATACCTGGAATGCTGTTTTGCCGGGGATCGCAGTGGTGAGTAACCATGCATCATCAGGAG
TACGGATAAAATGCTTGATGGTCGGAAGAGGCATAAATTCCGTCAGCCAGTTTAGTCTGACCATCTCATC
TGTAACATCATTGGCAACGCTACCTTTGCCATGTTTCAGAAACAACTCTGGCGCATCGGGCTTCCCATAC
AATCGATAGATTGTCGCACCTGATTGCCCGACATTATCGCGAGCCCATTTATACCCATATAAATCAGCAT
CCATGTTGGAATTTAATCGCGGCCTCGAAACGTGAGTCTTTTCCTTACCCATGGTTGTTTATGTTCGGAT
GTGATGTGAGAACTGTATCCTAGCAAGATTTTAAAAGGAAGTATATGAAAGAAGAACCTCAGTGGCAAAT
CCTAACCTTTTATATTTCTCTACAGGGGCGCGGCGTGGGGACAATTCAACGCGTCTGTGAGGGGAGCGTT
TCCCTGCTCGCAGGTCTGCAGCGAGGAGCCGTAATTTTTGCTTCGCGCCGTGCGGCCATCAAAATGTATG
GATGCAAATGATTATACATGGGGATGTATGGGCTAAATGTACGGGCGACAGTCACATCATGCCCCTGAGC
TGCGCACGTCAAGACTGTCAAGGAGGGTATTCTGGGCCTCCATGTCGCTGGCCGGGTGACCCGGCGGGGA
CGAGGCAAGCTAAACAGATCTGGGTAATATAGATCAATTCCTCGATCGAGTTTACCACTCCCTATCAGTG
ATAGAGAAAAGTGAAAGTCGAGTTTACCACTCCCTATCAGTGATAGAGAAAAGTGAAAGTCGAGTTTACC
ACTCCCTATCAGTGATAGAGAAAAGTGAAAGTCGAGTTTACCACTCCCTATCAGTGATAGAGAAAAGTGA
AAGTCGAGTTTACCACTCCCTATCAGTGATAGAGAAAAGTGAAAGTCGAGTTTACCACTCCCTATCAGTG
ATAGAGAAAAGTGAAAGTCGAGTTTACCACTCCCTATCAGTGATAGAGAAAAGTGAAAGTCGAGCTCGGT
ACCCTATGGCATGCATGTGCTCTGTATGTATATAAAACTCTTGTTTTCTTCTTTTCTCTAAATATTCTTT
CCTTATACATTAGGTCCTTTGTAGCATAAATTACTATACTTCTATAGACACGCAAACACAAATACACACA
CTAAATTACCGGATCAATTCGGGGGATCCGTTTATCATCCTGGAGGTTAATTAATATGTCCCCTATACTA
GGTTATTGGAAAATTAAGGGCCTTGTGCAACCCACTCGACTTCTTTTGGAATATCTTGAAGAAAAATATG
AAGAGCATTTGTATGAGCGCGATGAAGGTGATAAATGGCGAAACAAAAAGTTTGAATTGGGTTTGGAGTT
TCCCAATCTTCCTTATTATATTGATGGTGATGTTAAATTAACACAGTCTATGGCCATCATACGTTATATA
GCTGACAAGCACAACATGTTGGGTGGTTGTCCAAAAGAGCGTGCAGAGATTTCAATGCTTGAAGGAGCGG
TTTTGGATATTAGATACGGTGTTTCGAGAATTGCATATAGTAAAGACTTTGAAACTCTCAAAGTTGATTT
TCTTAGCAAGCTACCTGAAATGCTGAAAATGTTCGAAGATCGTTTATGTCATAAAACATATTTAAATGGT
GATCATGTAACCCATCCTGACTTCATGTTGTATGACGCTCTTGATGTTGTTTTATACATGGACCCAATGT
GCCTGGATGCGTTCCCAAAATTAGTTTGTTTTAAAAAACGTATTGAAGCTATCCCACAAATTGATAAGTA
CTTGAAATCCAGCAAGTATATAGCATGGCCTTTGCAGGGCTGGCAAGCCACGTTTGGTGGTGGCGACCAT
CCTCCAAAATCGGATCTTGCTGATTACGGTGCTGGTGGCGCGCCACTTCTAAATAAGCGAATTTCTTATG
ATTTATGATTTTTATTATTAAATAAGTTATAAAAAAAATAAGTGTATACAAATTTTAAAGTGACTCTTAG
GTTTTAAAACGAAAATTCTTATTCTTGAGTAACTCTTTCCTGTAGGTCAGGTTGCTTTCTCAGGTATAGT
ATGAGGTCGCTCTTATTGACCACACCTCTACCGGCAGATCCGCTAGGGATAACAGGGTAATATAGATCCG
TCGACCTGCAGCGTACGAAGCTTCAGCTGGCGGCCGCGT
