>Addgene plasmid #52688 | pFA6a-kanMX-tetO-Pcyc1-GST-LINKER | addgene partial sequence | sequence record 83150 | T7 5'-TAATACGACTCACTATAGGG-3'
CACATACGATTGACGCATGATATTACTTTCTGCGCACTTAACTTCGCATCTGGGCAGATGATGTCGAGGC
GAAAAAAAATATAAATCACGCTAACATTTGATTAAAATAGAACAACTACAATATAAAAAAACTATACAAA
TGACAAGTTCTTGAAAACAAGAATCTTTTTATTGTCAGTACTGATTAGAAAAACTCATCGAGCATCAAAT
GAAACTGCAATTTATTCATATCAGGATTATCAATACCATATTTTTGAAAAAGCCGTTTCTGTAATGAAGG
AGAAAACTCACCGAGGCAGTTCCATAGGATGGCAAGATCCTGGTATCGGTCTGCGATTCCGACTCGTCCA
ACATCAATACAACCTATTAATTTCCCCTCGTCAAAAATAAGGTTATCAAGTGAGAAATCACCATGAGTGA
CGACTGAATCCGGTGAGAATGGCAAAAGCTTATGCATTTCTTTCCAGACTTGTTCAACAGGCCAGCCATT
ACGCTCGTCATCAAAATCACTCGCATCAACCA
