>Addgene plasmid #52688 | pFA6a-kanMX-tetO-Pcyc1-GST-LINKER | addgene partial sequence | sequence record 83427 | SP6 5'-ATTTAGGTGACACTATAG-3'
TCTGGCGCGCCACCAGCACCGTAATCAGCAAGATCCGATTTTGGAGGATGGTCGCCACCACCAAACGTGG
CTTGCCAGCCCTGCAAAGGCCATGCTATATACTTGCTGGATTTCAAGTACTTATCAATTTGTGGGATAGC
TTCAATACGTTTTTTAAAACAAACTAATTTTGGGAACGCATCCAGGCACATTGGGTCCATGTATAAAACA
ACATCAAGAGCGTCATACAACATGAAGTCAGGATGGGTTACATGATCACCATTTAAATATGTTTTATGAC
ATAAACGATCTTCGAACATTTTCAGCATTTCAGGTAGCTTGCTAAGAAAATCAACTTTGAGAGTTTCAAA
GTCTTTACTATATGCAATTCTCGAAACACCGTATCTAATATCCAAAACCGCTCCTTCAAGCATTGAAATC
TCTGCACGCTCTTTTGGACAACCACCCAACATGTTGTGCTTGTCAGCTATATAACGTATGATGGCCATAG
ACTGTGTTAATTTAACATCACCATCAATATAATAAGGAAGATTGGGAAACTCCAAACCCAATTCAAACTT
TTTGTTTCGCCATTTATCACCTTCATCGCGCTCATACAAATGCTCTTCATATTTTTCTTCAAGATATTCC
AAAAGAAGTCGAGTGGGTTGCACAAGGCCCTTAATTTTCCAATAACCTAGTATAGGGGACATATTAATTA
ACCTCCAGGATGATAAACGGATCCCCCGAATTGATCCGGTAATTTAGTGTGTGTATTTGTGTTTGCGTGT
CTATAGAAGTATAGTAATTTATGCTACAAAGGACCTAATGTATAAGG
